>Addgene plasmid #121937 | pHAGE-EFS-MCP-HALOnls | addgene full sequence | sequence record 234988 | Addgene NGS Result
TGGAAGGGCTAATTCACTCCCAAAGAAGACAAGATATCCTTGATCTGTGGATCTACCACACACAAGGCTA
CTTCCCTGATTAGCAGAACTACACACCAGGGCCAGGGGTCAGATATCCACTGACCTTTGGATGGTGCTAC
AAGCTAGTACCAGTTGAGCCAGATAAGGTAGAAGAGGCCAATAAAGGAGAGAACACCAGCTTGTTACACC
CTGTGAGCCTGCATGGGATGGATGACCCGGAGAGAGAAGTGTTAGAGTGGAGGTTTGACAGCCGCCTAGC
ATTTCATCACGTGGCCCGAGAGCTGCATCCGGAGTACTTCAAGAACTGCTGATATCGAGCTTGCTACAAG
GGACTTTCCGCTGGGGACTTTCCAGGGAGGCGTGGCCTGGGCGGGACTGGGGAGTGGCGAGCCCTCAGAT
CCTGCATATAAGCAGCTGCTTTTTGCCTGTACTGGGTCTCTCTGGTTAGACCAGATCTGAGCCTGGGAGC
TCTCTGGCTAACTAGGGAACCCACTGCTTAAGCCTCAATAAAGCTTGCCTTGAGTGCTTCAAGTAGTGTG
TGCCCGTCTGTTGTGTGACTCTGGTAACTAGAGATCCCTCAGACCCTTTTAGTCAGTGTGGAAAATCTCT
AGCAGTGGCGCCCGAACAGGGACTTGAAAGCGAAAGGGAAACCAGAGGAGCTCTCTCGACGCAGGACTCG
GCTTGCTGAAGCGCGCACGGCAAGAGGCGAGGGGCGGCGACTGGTGAGTACGCCAAAAATTTTGACTAGC
GGAGGCTAGAAGGAGAGAGATGGGTGCGAGAGCGTCAGTATTAAGCGGGGGAGAATTAGATCGCGATGGG
AAAAAATTCGGTTAAGGCCAGGGGGAAAGAAAAAATATAAATTAAAACATATAGTATGGGCAAGCAGGGA
GCTAGAACGATTCGCAGTTAATCCTGGCCTGTTAGAAACATCAGAAGGCTGTAGACAAATACTGGGACAG
CTACAACCATCCCTTCAGACAGGATCAGAAGAACTTAGATCATTATATAATACAGTAGCAACCCTCTATT
GTGTGCATCAAAGGATAGAGATAAAAGACACCAAGGAAGCTTTAGACAAGATAGAGGAAGAGCAAAACAA
AAGTAAGACCACCGCACAGCAAGCGGCCGGCCGCTGATCTTCAGACCTGGAGGAGGAGATATGAGGGACA
ATTGGAGAAGTGAATTATATAAATATAAAGTAGTAAAAATTGAACCATTAGGAGTAGCACCCACCAAGGC
AAAGAGAAGAGTGGTGCAGAGAGAAAAAAGAGCAGTGGGAATAGGAGCTTTGTTCCTTGGGTTCTTGGGA
GCAGCAGGAAGCACTATGGGCGCAGCGTCAATGACGCTGACGGTACAGGCCAGACAATTATTGTCTGGTA
TAGTGCAGCAGCAGAACAATTTGCTGAGGGCTATTGAGGCGCAACAGCATCTGTTGCAACTCACAGTCTG
GGGCATCAAGCAGCTCCAGGCAAGAATCCTGGCTGTGGAAAGATACCTAAAGGATCAACAGCTCCTGGGG
ATTTGGGGTTGCTCTGGAAAACTCATTTGCACCACTGCTGTGCCTTGGAATGCTAGTTGGAGTAATAAAT
CTCTGGAACAGATTTGGAATCACACGACCTGGATGGAGTGGGACAGAGAAATTAACAATTACACAAGCTT
AATACACTCCTTAATTGAAGAATCGCAAAACCAGCAAGAAAAGAATGAACAAGAATTATTGGAATTAGAT
AAATGGGCAAGTTTGTGGAATTGGTTTAACATAACAAATTGGCTGTGGTATATAAAATTATTCATAATGA
TAGTAGGAGGCTTGGTAGGTTTAAGAATAGTTTTTGCTGTACTTTCTATAGTGAATAGAGTTAGGCAGGG
ATATTCACCATTATCGTTTCAGACCCACCTCCCAACCCCGAGGGGACCCGACAGGCCCGAAGGAATAGAA
GAAGAAGGTGGAGAGAGAGACAGAGACAGATCCATTCGATTAGTGAACGGATCTCGACGGTATCGCCGAA
TTGACAAATGGCAGTATTCATCCACAATTTTAAAAGAAAAGGGGGGATTGGGGGGTACAGTGCAGGGGAA
AGAATAGTAGACATAATAGCAACAGACATACAAACTAAAGAATTACAAAAACAAATTACAAAAATTCAAA
ATTTTCGGGTTTATTACAGGGACAGCAGAGATCCAGTTTGGACTAGCGATGCTAGCTGATGCGGGCCCTT
CGAGTGGCTCCGGTGCCCGTCAGTGGGCAGAGCGCACATCGCCCACAGTCCCCGAGAAGTTGGGGGGAGG
GGTCGGCAATTGAACCGGTGCCTAGAGAAGGTGGCGCGGGGTAAACTGGGAAAGTGATGTCGTGTACTGG
CTCCGCCTTTTTCCCGAGGGTGGGGGAGAACCGTATATAAGTGCAGTAGTCGCCGTGAACGTTCTTTTTC
GCAACGGGTTTGCCGCCAGAACACAGGTGTCGTGACGCGGTTCCGGTTAAGGTGAACGCGTGCAGGCTGG
CGCCACCATGGCTTCTAACTTTACTCAGTTCGTTCTCGTCGACAATGGCGGAACTGGCGACGTGACTGTC
GCCCCAAGCAACTTCGCTAACGGGATCGCTGAATGGATCAGCTCTAACTCGCGTTCACAGGCTTACAAAG
TAACCTGTAGCGTTCGTCAGAGCTCTGCGCAGAATCGCAAATACACCATCAAAGTCGAGGTGCCTAAAGG
CGCCTGGCGTTCGTACTTAAATATGGAACTAACCATTCCAATTTTCGCCACGAATTCCGACTGCGAGCTT
ATTGTTAAGGCAATGCAAGGTCTCCTAAAAGATGGAAACCCGATTCCCTCAGCAATCGCAGCAAACTCCG
GCATCTACGGGGGATCTGGTAGCGGCGCTGGATCCGCAGAAATCGGTACTGGCTTTCCATTCGACCCCCA
TTATGTGGAAGTCCTGGGCGAGCGCATGCACTACGTCGATGTTGGTCCGCGCGATGGCACCCCTGTGCTG
TTCCTGCACGGTAACCCGACCTCCTCCTACGTGTGGCGCAACATCATCCCGCATGTTGCACCGACCCATC
GCTGCATTGCTCCAGACCTGATCGGTATGGGCAAATCCGACAAACCAGACCTGGGTTATTTCTTCGACGA
CCACGTCCGCTTCATGGATGCCTTCATCGAAGCCCTGGGTCTGGAAGAGGTCGTCCTGGTCATTCACGAC
TGGGGCTCCGCTCTGGGTTTCCACTGGGCCAAGCGCAATCCAGAGCGCGTCAAAGGTATTGCATTTATGG
AGTTCATCCGCCCTATCCCGACCTGGGACGAATGGCCAGAATTTGCCCGCGAGACCTTCCAGGCCTTCCG
CACCACCGACGTCGGCCGCAAGCTGATCATCGATCAGAACGTTTTTATCGAGGGTACGCTGCCGATGGGT
GTCGTCCGCCCGCTGACTGAAGTCGAGATGGACCATTACCGCGAGCCGTTCCTGAATCCTGTTGACCGCG
AGCCACTGTGGCGCTTCCCAAACGAGCTGCCAATCGCCGGTGAGCCAGCGAACATCGTCGCGCTGGTCGA
AGAATACATGGACTGGCTGCACCAGTCCCCTGTCCCGAAGCTGCTGTTCTGGGGCACCCCAGGCGTTCTG
ATCCCACCGGCCGAAGCCGCTCGCCTGGCCAAAAGCCTGCCTAACTGCAAGGCTGTGGACATCGGCCCGG
GTCTGAATCTGCTGCAAGAAGACAACCCGGACCTGATCGGCAGCGAGATCGCGCGCTGGCTGTCGACGCT
GGAGATTTCCGGCCTCGAGCCAAAGAAAAAGCGGAAAGTGTAATCTAGATAATCAACCTCTGGATTACAA
AATTTGTGAAAGATTGACTGGTATTCTTAACTATGTTGCTCCTTTTACGCTATGTGGATACGCTGCTTTA
ATGCCTTTGTATCATGCTATTGCTTCCCGTATGGCTTTCATTTTCTCCTCCTTGTATAAATCCTGGTTGC
TGTCTCTTTATGAGGAGTTGTGGCCCGTTGTCAGGCAACGTGGCGTGGTGTGCACTGTGTTTGCTGACGC
AACCCCCACTGGTTGGGGCATTGCCACCACCTGTCAGCTCCTTTCCGGGACTTTCGCTTTCCCCCTCCCT
ATTGCCACGGCGGAACTCATCGCCGCCTGCCTTGCCCGCTGCTGGACAGGGGCTCGGCTGTTGGGCACTG
ACAATTCCGTGGTGTTGTCGGGGAAATCATCGTCCTTTCCTTGGCTGCTCGCCTGTGTTGCCACCTGGAT
TCTGCGCGGGACGTCCTTCTGCTACGTCCCTTCGGCCCTCAATCCAGCGGACCTTCCTTCCCGCGGCCTG
CTGCCGGCTCTGCGGCCTCTTCCGCGTCTTCGCCTTCGCCCTCAGACGAGTCGGATCTCCCTTTGGGCCG
CCTCCCCGCCTGAGATCCTTTAAGACCAATGACTTACAAGGCAGCTGTAGATCTTAGCCACTTTTTAAAA
GAAAAGGGGGGACTGGAAGGGCTAATTCACTCCCAACGAAGACAAGATCTGCTTTTTGCTTGTACTGGGT
CTCTCTGGTTAGACCAGATCTGAGCCTGGGAGCTCTCTGGCTAACTAGGGAACCCACTGCTTAAGCCTCA
ATAAAGCTTGCCTTGAGTGCTTCAAGTAGTGTGTGCCCGTCTGTTGTGTGACTCTGGTAACTAGAGATCC
CTCAGACCCTTTTAGTCAGTGTGGAAAATCTCTAGCAGTAGTAGTTCATGTCATCTTATTATTCAGTATT
TATAACTTGCAAAGAAATGAATATCAGAGAGTGAGAGGCCCGGGTTAATTAAGGAAAGGGCTAGATCATT
CTTGAAGACGAAAGGGCCTCGTGATACGCCTATTTTTATAGGTTAATGTCATGATAATAATGGTTTCTTA
GACGTCAGGTGGCACTTTTCGGGGAAATGTGCGCGGAACCCCTATTTGTTTATTTTTCTAAATACATTCA
AATATGTATCCGCTCATGAGACAATAACCCTGATAAATGCTTCAATAATATTGAAAAAGGAAGAGTATGA
GTATTCAACATTTCCGTGTCGCCCTTATTCCCTTTTTTGCGGCATTTTGCCTTCCTGTTTTTGCTCACCC
AGAAACGCTGGTGAAAGTAAAAGATGCTGAAGATCAGTTGGGTGCACGAGTGGGTTACATCGAACTGGAT
CTCAACAGCGGTAAGATCCTTGAGAGTTTTCGCCCCGAAGAACGTTTTCCAATGATGAGCACTTTTAAAG
TTCTGCTATGTGGCGCGGTATTATCCCGTGTTGACGCCGGGCAAGAGCAACTCGGTCGCCGCATACACTA
TTCTCAGAATGACTTGGTTGAGTACTCACCAGTCACAGAAAAGCATCTTACGGATGGCATGACAGTAAGA
GAATTATGCAGTGCTGCCATAACCATGAGTGATAACACTGCGGCCAACTTACTTCTGACAACGATCGGAG
GACCGAAGGAGCTAACCGCTTTTTTGCACAACATGGGGGATCATGTAACTCGCCTTGATCGTTGGGAACC
GGAGCTGAATGAAGCCATACCAAACGACGAGCGTGACACCACGATGCCTGTAGCAATGGCAACAACGTTG
CGCAAACTATTAACTGGCGAACTACTTACTCTAGCTTCCCGGCAACAATTAATAGACTGGATGGAGGCGG
ATAAAGTTGCAGGACCACTTCTGCGCTCGGCCCTTCCGGCTGGCTGGTTTATTGCTGATAAATCTGGAGC
CGGTGAGCGTGGGTCTCGCGGTATCATTGCAGCACTGGGGCCAGATGGTAAGCCCTCCCGTATCGTAGTT
ATCTACACGACGGGGAGTCAGGCAACTATGGATGAACGAAATAGACAGATCGCTGAGATAGGTGCCTCAC
TGATTAAGCATTGGTAACTGTCAGACCAAGTTTACTCATATATACTTTAGATTGATTTAAAACTTCATTT
TTAATTTAAAAGGATCTAGGTGAAGATCCTTTTTGATAATCTCATGACCAAAATCCCTTAACGTGAGTTT
TCGTTCCACTGAGCGTCAGACCCCGTAGAAAAGATCAAAGGATCTTCTTGAGATCCTTTTTTTCTGCGCG
TAATCTGCTGCTTGCAAACAAAAAAACCACCGCTACCAGCGGTGGTTTGTTTGCCGGATCAAGAGCTACC
AACTCTTTTTCCGAAGGTAACTGGCTTCAGCAGAGCGCAGATACCAAATACTGTTCTTCTAGTGTAGCCG
TAGTTAGGCCACCACTTCAAGAACTCTGTAGCACCGCCTACATACCTCGCTCTGCTAATCCTGTTACCAG
TGGCTGCTGCCAGTGGCGATAAGTCGTGTCTTACCGGGTTGGACTCAAGACGATAGTTACCGGATAAGGC
GCAGCGGTCGGGCTGAACGGGGGGTTCGTGCACACAGCCCAGCTTGGAGCGAACGACCTACACCGAACTG
AGATACCTACAGCGTGAGCTATGAGAAAGCGCCACGCTTCCCGAAGGGAGAAAGGCGGACAGGTATCCGG
TAAGCGGCAGGGTCGGAACAGGAGAGCGCACGAGGGAGCTTCCAGGGGGAAACGCCTGGTATCTTTATAG
TCCTGTCGGGTTTCGCCACCTCTGACTTGAGCGTCGATTTTTGTGATGCTCGTCAGGGGGGCGGAGCCTA
TGGAAAAACGCCAGCAACGCGGCCTTTTTACGGTTCCTGGCCTTTTGCTGGCCTTTTGCTCACATGTTCT
TTCCTGCGTTATCCCCTGATTCTGTGGATAACCGTATTACCGCCTTTGAGTGAGCTGATACCGCTCGCCG
CAGCCGAACGACCGAGCGCAGCGAGTCAGTGAGCGAGGAAGCGGAAGAGCGCCCAATACGCAAACCGCCT
CTCCCCGCGCGTTGGCCGATTCATTAATGCAGCAAGCTCATGGCTGACTAATTTTTTTTATTTATGCAGA
GGCCGAGGCCGCCTCGGCCTCTGAGCTATTCCAGAAGTAGTGAGGAGGCTTTTTTGGAGGCCTAGGCTTT
TGCAAAAAGCTCCCCGTGGCACGACAGGTTTCCCGACTGGAAAGCGGGCAGTGAGCGCAACGCAATTAAT
GTGAGTTAGCTCACTCATTAGGCACCCCAGGCTTTACACTTTATGCTTCCGGCTCGTATGTTGTGTGGAA
TTGTGAGCGGATAACAATTTCACACAGGAAACAGCTATGACATGATTACGAATTTCACAAATAAAGCATT
TTTTTCACTGCATTCTAGTTGTGGTTTGTCCAAACTCATCAATGTATCTTATCATGTCTGGATCAACTGG
ATAACTCAAGCTAACCAAAATCATCCCAAACTTCCCACCCCATACCCTATTACCACTGCCAATTACCTGT
GGTTTCATTTACTCTAAACCTGTGATTCCTCTGAATTATTTTCATTTTAAAGAAATTGTATTTGTTAAAT
ATGTACTACAAACTTAGTAGT
Features (pLannotate 1.2.2; 23 found; start..end, strand, type, name):
    377..634     +  LTR            5' LTR (truncated): truncated 5' long terminal repeat (LTR) from HIV-1
    681..806     +  misc_feature   HIV-1 Ψ: packaging signal of human immunodeficiency virus type 1
    790..1128    +  CDS            HIV-1 gag (fragment): gag protein from human immunodeficiency virus 1; gag
   1303..1536    +  misc_feature   RRE: The Rev response element (RRE) of HIV-1 allows for Rev-dependent mRNA export from the nucleus to the cytoplasm.
   1913..2013    +  CDS            Rev (fragment): human immunodeficiency virus 1 (HIV-1) Rev protein; rev; enhances nuclear export of unspliced and incompletely spliced viral mRNAs
   2058..2175    +  misc_feature   cPPT/CTS: central polypurine tract and central termination sequence of HIV-1
   2265..2476    +  promoter       EF-1α core promoter: core promoter for human elongation factor EF-1α
   2528..2878    +  CDS            CAPSD_BPMS2 (fragment): Experimental evidence at protein level: Swiss-Prot protein existence level 1. Acts as a translational repressor of viral replicase synthesis late in infection. This latter function is the result of capsid protein interaction with an RNA hairpin which contains the replicase ribosome-binding site. From Escherichia phage MS2 (Bacteriophage MS2).
   2906..3793    +  CDS            HaloTag®: modified bacterial dehalogenase that forms covalent bonds with chloroalkane derivatives
   3831..4419    +  misc_feature   WPRE: woodchuck hepatitis virus posttranscriptional regulatory element
   4427..4492    +  CDS            nef (fragment): NEF_HV1Z2 - Experimental evidence at protein level: Swiss-Prot protein existence level 1. Extracellular Nef protein targets CD4(+) T-lymphocytes for apoptosis by interacting with CXCR4 surface receptors. From Human immunodeficiency virus type 1 group M subtype D (isolate Z2/CDC-Z34) (HIV-1).
   4494..4727    +  LTR            3' LTR (ΔU3): self-inactivating 3' long terminal repeat (LTR) from HIV-1
   4932..5036    +  promoter       AmpR promoter: bla
   5037..5897    +  CDS            AmpR: β-lactamase; bla; confers resistance to ampicillin, carbenicillin, and related antibiotics
   6068..6656    +  rep_origin     ori: high-copy-number ColE1/pMB1/pBR322/pUC origin of replication
   6839..6893    +  CDS            lacI (fragment): lac repressor; lacI; The lac repressor binds to the lac operator to inhibit transcription in E. coli. This inhibition can be relieved by adding lactose or isopropyl-β-D-thiogalactopyranoside (IPTG).
   6899..6992    +  rep_origin     SV40 ori (fragment): SV40 origin of replication
   7017..7054    +  CDS            lacI (fragment): lac repressor; lacI; The lac repressor binds to the lac operator to inhibit transcription in E. coli. This inhibition can be relieved by adding lactose or isopropyl-β-D-thiogalactopyranoside (IPTG).
   7067..7088    +  protein_bind   CAP binding site: CAP binding activates transcription in the presence of cAMP. E. coli catabolite activator protein
   7103..7133    +  promoter       lac promoter: promoter for the E. coli lac operon
   7141..7157    +  protein_bind   lac operator: The lac repressor binds to the lac operator to inhibit transcription in E. coli. This inhibition can be relieved by adding lactose or isopropyl-β-D-thiogalactopyranoside (IPTG). lac repressor encoded by lacI
   7191..7274    +  polyA_signal   SV40 poly(A) signal (fragment): SV40 polyadenylation signal
   7441..329     +  CDS            nef (fragment) (across the origin): NEF_HV1BR - Experimental evidence at protein level: Swiss-Prot protein existence level 1. Extracellular Nef protein targets CD4(+) T-lymphocytes for apoptosis by interacting with CXCR4 surface receptors (PubMed:14990729). From Human immunodeficiency virus type 1 group M subtype B (isolate BRU/LAI) (HIV-1).
