[The description below was written by a language model from this plasmid's Addgene catalogue record and pLannotate feature annotations shown in this document.]
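Description:
pHAGE-EFS-MCP-HALOnls is a 7,441 bp HIV-1-based lentiviral transfer plasmid for mammalian expression, built on the pHAGE-EFS backbone. It is propagated in E. coli through a high-copy ColE1/pUC-type origin and selected with ampicillin via the β-lactamase gene. The viral portion carries a truncated 5' LTR, the Ψ packaging signal with an adjoining gag fragment, the Rev response element for Rev-dependent nuclear export of the genomic RNA, the cPPT/CTS element, and a ΔU3 self-inactivating 3' LTR. Short nef, Rev, lacI, lac promoter/operator and SV40 fragments in the annotation are backbone remnants rather than functional payload. No mammalian selection marker is annotated.

The expression cassette sits between the cPPT/CTS and the 3' LTR. The EF-1α core (EFS) promoter drives a synthetic fusion of about 1.3 kb in which the bacteriophage MS2 coat protein (MCP), an RNA-binding protein that recognises a specific MS2 RNA hairpin, is joined at its C-terminus to HaloTag, a modified dehalogenase that covalently captures chloroalkane ligands such as fluorescent dyes. The name indicates a nuclear localisation signal, although it is not separately annotated in the feature table. A WPRE downstream of the coding sequence enhances transcript expression.

The record describes it only as a CRISPR-Sirius plasmid, from work on RNA scaffolds for signal amplification in genome imaging. In that context the nuclear MCP-HaloTag protein would presumably serve as the labelling component that binds MS2 hairpins built into guide RNA scaffolds, allowing dye-labelled visualisation of targeted genomic loci. The guide RNA and Cas9 components are not part of this construct.
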