Addgene plasmid #121937: pHAGE-EFS-MCP-HALOnls
Purpose: CRISPR-Sirius plasmid
Depositing lab: Thoru Pederson. Depositing organization: University of Massachusetts, Worcester. Publication: CRISPR-Sirius: RNA scaffolds for signal amplification in genome imaging. Ma H, Tu LC, Naseri A, Chung YC, Grunwald D, Zhang S, Pederson T. Nat Methods. 2018 Nov;15(11):928-931. doi: 10.1038/s41592-018-0174-0. Epub 2018 Oct 30. PubMed 30377374.
Backbone
  Vector backbone: pHAGE-EFS
  Backbone size w/o insert (bp): 6143
  Total vector size (bp): 7441
  Vector type: Mammalian Expression, Lentiviral
Growth in bacteria
  Bacterial resistance: Ampicillin, 100 μg/mL
  Growth temperature: 37°C
  Growth strain: NEB Stable
  Copy number: High Copy
Gene/Insert
  Gene/Insert name: MCP-HALOnls
  Species: Synthetic
  Insert size (bp): 1298
  Promoter: EFS
  Tag / fusion protein: HaloTag (C terminal on backbone)
  Cloning method: Restriction Enzyme; 5′ cloning site Nco I (not destroyed); 3′ cloning site Xba I (not destroyed)
  Sequencing primers: 5′ cgaaggaatagaagaagaaggtgga; 3′ CCAAAGGGAGATCCGACTCG
Terms and licenses: Academic/Nonprofit Terms; Industry Terms: Not Available to Industry
How to cite: pHAGE-EFS-MCP-HALOnls was a gift from Thoru Pederson (Addgene plasmid # 121937 ; http://n2t.net/addgene:121937 ; RRID:Addgene_121937)
